>Addgene plasmid #148429 | pCIneo-lambdaN-HA-HsRCK-RFQNRtoEDAAA_AC | depositor full sequence | sequence record 290877 | Full Sequence
TCAATATTGGCCATTAGCCATATTATTCATTGGTTATATAGCATAAATCAATATTGGCTATTGGCCATTG
CATACGTTGTATCTATATCATAATATGTACATTTATATTGGCTCATGTCCAATATGACCGCCATGTTGGC
ATTGATTATTGACTAGTTATTAATAGTAATCAATTACGGGGTCATTAGTTCATAGCCCATATATGGAGTT
CCGCGTTACATAACTTACGGTAAATGGCCCGCCTGGCTGACCGCCCAACGACCCCCGCCCATTGACGTCA
ATAATGACGTATGTTCCCATAGTAACGCCAATAGGGACTTTCCATTGACGTCAATGGGTGGAGTATTTAC
GGTAAACTGCCCACTTGGCAGTACATCAAGTGTATCATATGCCAAGTCCGCCCCCTATTGACGTCAATGA
CGGTAAATGGCCCGCCTGGCATTATGCCCAGTACATGACCTTACGGGACTTTCCTACTTGGCAGTACATC
TACGTATTAGTCATCGCTATTACCATGGTGATGCGGTTTTGGCAGTACACCAATGGGCGTGGATAGCGGT
TTGACTCACGGGGATTTCCAAGTCTCCACCCCATTGACGTCAATGGGAGTTTGTTTTGGCACCAAAATCA
ACGGGACTTTCCAAAATGTCGTAACAACTGCGATCGCCCGCCCCGTTGACGCAAATGGGCGGTAGGCGTG
TACGGTGGGAGGTCTATATAAGCAGAGCTCGTTTAGTGAACCGTCAGATCACTAGAAGCTTTATTGCGGT
AGTTTATCACAGTTAAATTGCTAACGCAGTCAGTGCTTCTGACACAACAGTCTCGAACTTAAGCTGCAGT
GACTCTCTTAAGGTAGCCTTGCAGAAGTTGGTCGTGAGGCACTGGGCAGGTAAGTATCAAGGTTACAAGA
CAGGTTTAAGGAGACCAATAGAAACTGGGCTTGTCGAGACAGAGAAGACTCTTGCGTTTCTGATAGGCAC
CTATTGGTCTTACTGACATCCACTTTGCCTTTCTCTCCACAGGTGTCCACTCCCAGTTCAATTACAGCTC
TTAAGGCTAGAGTACTTAATACGACTCACTATAGGCTAGCCACCATGGACGCACAAACACGACGACGTGA
GCGTCGCGCTGAGAAACAAGCTCAATGGAAAGCTGCAAACCCACCGCTCGAGGCTTACCCATACGATGTT
CCAGATTACGCTCCTATGGGTCTGTCCAGTCAAAATGGTCAGCTGAGAGGCCCTGTGAAACCCACTGGTG
GCCCTGGAGGAGGGGGCACACAGACACAGCAACAGATGAACCAGCTGAAAAACACCAACACAATCAATAA
TGGCACTCAGCAGCAAGCACAGAGTATGACCACCACTATTAAACCTGGTGATGACTGGAAAAAGACTTTA
AAACTCCCTCCAAAGGATCTAAGAATCAAAACTTCGGATGTGACCTCCACAAAAGGAAATGAGTTTGAAG
ATTACTGTTTGAAAGAGGAGTTACTGATGGGAATTGATGAAATGGGCTGGGAAAAGCCATCTCCTATTCA
GGAGGAGAGCATTCCCATTGCTTTATCTGGTAGGGATATCTTAGCTAGAGCAAAAAATGGAACAGGCAAG
AGCGGTGCCTACCTCATTCCCTTACTTGAACGGCTAGACCTGAAGAAGGACAATATACAAGCAATGGTGA
TTGTTCCCACTAGAGAACTTGCTCTACAGGTCAGTCAAATTTGCATCCAGGTCAGCAAACACATGGGAGG
GGCCAAAGTGATGGCAACCACAGGAGGAACCAATTTACGAGATGACATAATGAGGCTTGATGATACAGTG
CACGTGGTGATTGCTACCCCTGGGAGAATCCTGGATCTTATTAAGAAAGGAGTAGCAAAGGTTGATCATG
TCCAGATGATAGTATTGGATGAGGCAGATAAGTTGCTGTCACAGGATTTTGTGCAGATAATGGAGGATAT
TATTCTCACGCTACCTAAAAACAGGCAGATTTTACTATATTCCGCTACTTTCCCTCTTAGTGTACAGAAG
TTCATGAATTCCCATTTGCAGAAACCCTATGAGATTAACCTGATGGAGGAACTAACTCTGAAGGGAGTAA
CCCAGTACTACGCATATGTAACTGAGCGCCAAAAAGTACACTGCCTCAACACACTTTTCTCCAGGCTTGC
AATAGCCCAGTCGATCATTTTCTGTAACTCCTCTCAGCGAGTTGAATTGCTAGCCAAGAAGATTTCTCAA
CTGGGTTATTCTTGCTTCTATATTCATGCTAAAATGAGGCAGGAACATCGAAATCGTGTATTTCATGATT
TCCGAAATGGCTTATGCGCCAATCTTGTTTGCACTGATCTGTTTACCCGAGGTATTGATATACAAGCTGT
GAATGTGGTAATAAACTTTGATTTCCCAAAGCTGGCAGAGACCTATCTCCATCGTATTGGAAGATCAGGT
CGCTTTGGTCATCTTGGCTTAGCCATCAACTTGATCACATATGATGATCGCTTCAACCTGAAAAGTATTG
AGGAGCAGCTGGGAACAGAAATTAAACCTATTCCGAGCAACATTGATAAGAGCCTGTATGTGGCAGAATA
CCACAGCGAGCCTGTAGAAGATGAGAAACCTTAAGCGGCCGCTTCCCTTTAGTGAGGGTTAATGCTTCGA
GCAGACATGATAAGATACATTGATGAGTTTGGACAAACCACAACTAGAATGCAGTGAAAAAAATGCTTTA
TTTGTGAAATTTGTGATGCTATTGCTTTATTTGTAACCATTATAAGCTGCAATAAACAAGTTAACAACAA
CAATTGCATTCATTTTATGTTTCAGGTTCAGGGGGAGATGTGGGAGGTTTTTTAAAGCAAGTAAAACCTC
TACAAATGTGGTAAAATCCGATAAGGATCGATCCGGGCTGGCGTAATAGCGAAGAGGCCCGCACCGATCG
CCCTTCCCAACAGTTGCGCAGCCTGAATGGCGAATGG
[124 nt withheld, positions 2978-3101]
C
[91 nt withheld, positions 3103-3193]
A
[49 nt withheld, positions 3195-3243]
CCTTTGACGTTGGAGTCCACGTTCTTT
[37 nt withheld, positions 3271-3307]
ACCCTATCTCGGTCTATTCTTTTGATTTATAAGGGATTTTGCCGATTTCGGCCTATTGGTTAAAAAATGA
GCTGATTTAACAAAAATTTAACGCGAATTTTAACAAAATATTAACGCTTACAATTTCCTGATGCGGTATT
TTCTCCTTACGCATCTGTGCGGTATTTCACACCGCATACGCGGATCTGCGCAGCACCATGGCCTGAAATA
ACCTCTGAAAGAGGAACTTGGTTAGGTACCTTCTGAGGCGGAAAGAACCAGCTGTGGAATGTGTGTCAGT
TAGGGTGTGGAAAGTCCCCAGGCTCCCCAGCAGGCAGAAGTATGCAAAGCATGCATCTCAATTAGTCAGC
AACCAGGTGTGGAAAGTCCCCAGGCTCCCCAGCAGGCAGAAGTATGCAAAGCATGCATCTCAATTAGTCA
GCAACCATAGTCCCGCCCCTAACTCCGCCCATCCCGCCCCTAACTCCGCCCAGTTCCGCCCATTCTCCGC
CCCATGGCTGACTAATTTTTTTTATTTATGCAGAGGCCGAGGCCGCCTCGGCCTCTGAGCTATTCCAGAA
GTAGTGAGGAGGCTTTTTTGGAGGCCTAGGCTTTTGCAAAAAGCTTGATTCTTCTGACACAACAGTCTCG
AACTTAAGGCTAGAGCCACCATGATTGAACAAGATGGATTGCACGCAGGTTCTCCGGCCGCTTGGGTGGA
GAGGCTATTCGGCTATGACTGGGCACAACAGACAATCGGCTGCTCTGATGCCGCCGTGTTCCGGCTGTCA
GCGCAGGGGCGCCCGGTTCTTTTTGTCAAGACCGACCTGTCCGGTGCCCTGAATGAACTGCAGGACGAGG
CAGCGCGGCTATCGTGGCTGGCCACGACGGGCGTTCCTTGCGCAGCTGTGCTCGACGTTGTCACTGAAGC
GGGAAGGGACTGGCTGCTATTGGGCGAAGTGCCGGGGCAGGATCTCCTGTCATCTCACCTTGCTCCTGCC
GAGAAAGTATCCATCATGGCTGATGCAATGCGGCGGCTGCATACGCTTGATCCGGCTACCTGCCCATTCG
ACCACCAAGCGAAACATCGCATCGAGCGAGCACGTACTCGGATGGAAGCCGGTCTTGTCGATCAGGATGA
TCTGGACGAAGAGCATCAGGGGCTCGCGCCAGCCGAACTGTTCGCCAGGCTCAAGGCGCGCATGCCCGAC
GGCGAGGATCTCGTCGTGACCCATGGCGATGCCTGCTTGCCGAATATCATGGTGGAAAATGGCCGCTTTT
CTGGATTCATCGACTGTGGCCGGCTGGGTGTGGCGGACCGCTATCAGGACATAGCGTTGGCTACCCGTGA
TATTGCTGAAGAGCTTGGCGGCGAATGGGCTGACCGCTTCCTCGTGCTTTACGGTATCGCCGCTCCCGAT
TCGCAGCGCATCGCCTTCTATCGCCTTCTTGACGAGTTCTTCTGAGCGGGACTCTGGGGTTCGAAATGAC
CGACCAAGCGACGCCCAACCTGCCATCACGATGGCCGCAATAAAATATCTTTATTTTCATTACATCTGTG
TGTTGGTTTTTTGTGTGAATCGATAGCGATAAGGATCCGCGTATGGTGCACTCTCAGTACAATCTGCTCT
GATGCCGCATAGTTAAGCCAGCCCCGACACCCGCCAACACCCGCTGACGCGCCCTGACGGGCTTGTCTGC
TCCCGGCATCCGCTTACAGACAAGCTGTGACCGTCTCCGGGAGCTGCATGTGTCAGAGGTTTTCACCGTC
ATCACCGAAACGCGCGAGACGAAAGGGCCTCGTGATACGCCTATTTTTATAGGTTAATGTCATGATAATA
ATGGTTTCTTAGACGTCAGGTGGCACTTTTCGGGGAAATGTGCGCGGAACCCCTATTTGTTTATTTTTCT
AAATACATTCAAATATGTATCCGCTCATGAGACAATAACCCTGATAAATGCTTCAATAATATTGAAAAAG
GAAGAGTATGAGTATTCAACATTTCCGTGTCGCCCTTATTCCCTTTTTTGCGGCATTTTGCCTTCCTGTT
TTTGCTCACCCAGAAACGCTGGTGAAAGTAAAAGATGCTGAAGATCAGTTGGGTGCACGAGTGGGTTACA
TCGAACTGGATCTCAACAGCGGTAAGATCCTTGAGAGTTTTCGCCCCGAAGAACGTTTTCCAATGATGAG
CACTTTTAAAGTTCTGCTATGTGGCGCGGTATTATCCCGTATTGACGCCGGGCAAGAGCAACTCGGTCGC
CGCATACACTATTCTCAGAATGACTTGGTTGAGTACTCACCAGTCACAGAAAAGCATCTTACGGATGGCA
TGACAGTAAGAGAATTATGCAGTGCTGCCATAACCATGAGTGATAACACTGCGGCCAACTTACTTCTGAC
AACGATCGGAGGACCGAAGGAGCTAACCGCTTTTTTGCACAACATGGGGGATCATGTAACTCGCCTTGAT
CGTTGGGAACCGGAGCTGAATGAAGCCATACCAAACGACGAGCGTGACACCACGATGCCTGTAGCAATGG
CAACAACGTTGCGCAAACTATTAACTGGCGAACTACTTACTCTAGCTTCCCGGCAACAATTAATAGACTG
GATGGAGGCGGATAAAGTTGCAGGACCACTTCTGCGCTCGGCCCTTCCGGCTGGCTGGTTTATTGCTGAT
AAATCTGGAGCCGGTGAGCGTGGGTCTCGCGGTATCATTGCAGCACTGGGGCCAGATGGTAAGCCCTCCC
GTATCGTAGTTATCTACACGACGGGGAGTCAGGCAACTATGGATGAACGAAATAGACAGATCGCTGAGAT
AGGTGCCTCACTGATTAAGCATTGGTAACTGTCAGACCAAGTTTACTCATATATACTTTAGATTGATTTA
AAACTTCATTTTTAATTTAAAAGGATCTAGGTGAAGATCCTTTTTGATAATCTCATGACCAAAATCCCTT
AACGTGAGTTTTCGTTCCACTGAGCGTCAGACCCCGTAGAAAAGATCAAAGGATCTTCTTGAGATCCTTT
TTTTCTGCGCGTAATCTGCTGCTTGCAAACAAAAAAACCACCGCTACCAGCGGTGGTTTGTTTGCCGGAT
CAAGAGCTACCAACTCTTTTTCCGAAGGTAACTGGCTTCAGCAGAGCGCAGATACCAAATACTGTTCTTC
TAGTGTAGCCGTAGTTAGGCCACCACTTCAAGAACTCTGTAGCACCGCCTACATACCTCGCTCTGCTAAT
CCTGTTACCAGTGGCTGCTGCCAGTGGCGATAAGTCGTGTCTTACCGGGTTGGACTCAAGACGATAGTTA
CCGGATAAGGCGCAGCGGTCGGGCTGAACGGGGGGTTCGTGCACACAGCCCAGCTTGGAGCGAACGACCT
ACACCGAACTGAGATACCTACAGCGTGAGCTATGAGAAAGCGCCACGCTTCCCGAAGGGAGAAAGGCGGA
CAGGTATCCGGTAAGCGGCAGGGTCGGAACAGGAGAGCGCACGAGGGAGCTTCCAGGGGGAAACGCCTGG
TATCTTTATAGTCCTGTCGGGTTTCGCCACCTCTGACTTGAGCGTCGATTTTTGTGATGCTCGTCAGGGG
GGCGGAGCCTATGGAAAAACGCCAGCAACGCGGCCTTTTTACGGTTCCTGGCCTTTTGCTGGCCTTTTGC
TCACATGGCTCGACAGATCT
Features (pLannotate 1.2.2; 21 found; start..end, strand, type, name):
    140..517     +  enhancer       CMV enhancer: human cytomegalovirus immediate early enhancer
    518..729     +  promoter       CMV promoter: human cytomegalovirus (CMV) immediate early promoter
    890..1022    +  intron         chimeric intron: chimera between introns from human β-globin and immunoglobulin heavy chain genes
   1067..1085    +  promoter       T7 promoter: promoter for bacteriophage T7 RNA polymerase
   1095..1169    +  CDS            N (fragment): REGN_LAMBD - Experimental evidence at protein level: Swiss-Prot protein existence level 1. Plays a role as a transcriptional antitermination factor that allows the virus to initiate its lytic phase. Activates expression of the delayed viral early genes by modifying host RNA polymerase (RNAP) into a form that is resistant to termination signals. This antitermination function requires the host NusA protein which serves to stabilize the interaction between antitermination protein N and host RNA polymerase. From Escherichia phage lambda (Bacteriophage lambda).
   1176..1202    +  CDS            3xHA (fragment): three tandem HA epitope tags
   1206..2621    +  CDS            DDX6: DDX6_HUMAN - Also known as HLR2, RCK. Experimental evidence at protein level: Swiss-Prot protein existence level 1. Essential for the formation of P-bodies, cytosolic membrane- less ribonucleoprotein granules involved in RNA metabolism through the coordinated storage of mRNAs encoding regulatory functions (PubMed:25995375, PubMed:27342281, PubMed:31422817). Plays a role in P- bodies to coordinate the storage of translationally inactive mRNAs in the cytoplasm and prevent their degradation (PubMed:27342281). In the process of mRNA degradation, plays a role in mRNA decapping (PubMed:16364915). Bl
   2636..2653    -  promoter       T3 promoter (fragment): promoter for bacteriophage T3 RNA polymerase
   2671..2792    -  polyA_signal   SV40 poly(A) signal: SV40 polyadenylation signal
   2815..2883    -  CDS            large T antigen (fragment): large T antigen from SV40 (simian virus 40)
   2907..2974    +  CDS            lacZα (fragment): LacZα fragment of β-galactosidase; lacZ fragment
   2978..3406    +  rep_origin     f1 ori (sequence partly withheld): f1 bacteriophage origin of replication; arrow indicates direction of (+) strand synthesis
   3434..3485    -  misc_feature   bom (fragment): basis of mobility region from pBR322
   3550..3907    +  promoter       SV40 promoter: SV40 enhancer and early promoter
   3958..4749    +  CDS            neo: KKA2_KLEPN - Also known as kan, nptII. Experimental evidence at protein level: Swiss-Prot protein existence level 1. Resistance to kanamycin, neomycin, paromomycin, ribostamycin, butirosin and gentamicin B. From Klebsiella pneumoniae.
   4816..4864    +  polyA_signal   poly(A) signal: synthetic polyadenylation signal
   4884..4938    -  misc_feature   bom (fragment): basis of mobility region from pBR322
   5040..5075    -  CDS            rop (fragment): Rop protein, which maintains plasmids at low copy number; rop
   5170..5274    +  promoter       AmpR promoter: bla
   5275..6135    +  CDS            AmpR: β-lactamase; bla; confers resistance to ampicillin, carbenicillin, and related antibiotics
   6306..6894    +  rep_origin     ori: high-copy-number ColE1/pMB1/pBR322/pUC origin of replication
