[The description below was written by a language model from this plasmid's Addgene catalogue record and pLannotate feature annotations shown in this document.]
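Description:
pCIneo-lambdaN-HA-HsRCK-RFQNRtoEDAAA_AC is a mammalian expression plasmid of about 7 kb built on the pCI-neo backbone. It encodes a mutant form of the human DEAD-box protein DDX6 (also called RCK or p54). It is propagated in E. coli as a high-copy plasmid through a ColE1/pUC-type origin and selected with ampicillin via the β-lactamase gene. An f1 origin is also present, which permits single-stranded DNA production. A separate cassette places the neomycin phosphotransferase gene under the SV40 enhancer/early promoter with a synthetic poly(A) signal. This cassette allows G418 selection of transfected mammalian cells.

The expression unit is driven by the CMV immediate-early enhancer and promoter. A chimeric β-globin/immunoglobulin intron follows, an element generally included to enhance expression. A T7 promoter sits just upstream of the coding region, and the unit ends with an SV40 polyadenylation signal. The open reading frame begins with a short fragment of the bacteriophage lambda N protein, followed by an HA epitope (annotated as a fragment of a 3xHA tag) and then the DDX6 coding sequence. According to the record, the ORF derives from the human reference mRNA. The name indicates that an RFQNR motif has been substituted with EDAAA, but the record does not give the residue positions or the functional consequence of the change.

The lambda N peptide is the standard tethering module that binds BoxB RNA hairpins, so the fusion can be recruited to a BoxB-containing reporter mRNA. This tests its effect on translation or stability independently of its normal recruitment, and the HA tag allows detection. The associated publication concerns mRNA silencing by miRISC and the CCR4-NOT complex, which is consistent with use as a mutant in such tethering assays.
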