Addgene plasmid #148429: pCIneo-lambdaN-HA-HsRCK-RFQNRtoEDAAA_AC
Purpose: Mammalian Expression of HsRck-RFQNRtoEDAAA
Depositing lab: Elisa Izaurralde. Depositing organization: Max Planck Institute for Developmental Biology. Publication: miRISC and the CCR4-NOT complex silence mRNA targets independently of 43S ribosomal scanning. Kuzuoglu-Ozturk D, Bhandari D, Huntzinger E, Fauser M, Helms S, Izaurralde E. EMBO J. 2016 Jun 1;35(11):1186-203. doi: 10.15252/embj.201592901. Epub 2016 Mar 23. PubMed 27009120.
Backbone
  Vector backbone: pCI-neo
  Vector type: Mammalian Expression
Growth in bacteria
  Bacterial resistance: Ampicillin, 100 μg/mL
  Growth temperature: 37°C
  Growth strain: DH5alpha
  Copy number: High Copy
Gene/Insert
  Gene/Insert name: HsRck-RFQNRtoEDAAA (alt name: DDX6)
  Species: H. sapiens (human)
  Entrez Gene: DDX6 (a.k.a. HLR2, IDDILF, P54, RCK, Rck/p54)
  Cloning method: Unknown
Terms and licenses: Academic/Nonprofit Terms; Industry Terms: Not Available to Industry
Depositor comments: ORF extracted from NCBI: NM_004397.3 Plasmids from this collection were made available to the research community and donated after the lab closed. Please note that the sequence provided by the depositing laboratory may be theoretical/predicted or based on Sanger sequencing results. There may be discrepancies between sequencing results obtained by Addgene and the depositor sequence. If an Addgene verified sequence is not available, please contact before placing your order to request that our lab fully sequence the plasmid.
How to cite: pCIneo-lambdaN-HA-HsRCK-RFQNRtoEDAAA_AC was a gift from Elisa Izaurralde (Addgene plasmid # 148429 ; http://n2t.net/addgene:148429 ; RRID:Addgene_148429)
